>Addgene plasmid #58950 | pVk7-33G1-Flag | depositor full sequence | sequence record 115794 | pVk7-33G1-Flag sequence 7045 bps
AGATCTATACATTGAATCAATATTGGCAATTAGCCATATTAGTCATTGGTTATATAGCATAAATCAATAT
TGGCTATTGGCCATTGCATACGTTGTATCTATATCATAATATGTACATTTATATTGGCTCATGTCCAATA
TGACCGCCATGTTGACATTGATTATTGACTAGTTATTAATAGTAATCAATTACGGGGTCATTAGTTCATA
GCCCATATATGGAGTTCCGCGTTACATAACTTACGGTAAATGGCCCGCCTGGCTGACCGCCCAACGACCC
CCGCCCATTGACGTCAATAATGACGTATGTTCCCATAGTAACGCCAATAGGGACTTTCCATTGACGTCAA
TGGGTGGAGTATTTACGGTAAACTGCCCACTTGGCAGTACATCAAGTGTATCATATGCCAAGTCCGCCCC
CTATTGACGTCAATGACGGTAAATGGCCCGCCTGGCATTATGCCCAGTACATGACCTTACGGGACTTTCC
TACTTGGCAGTACATCTACGTATTAGTCATCGCTATTACCATGGTGATGCGGTTTTGGCAGTACACCAAT
GGGCGTGGATAGCGGTTTGACTCACGGGGATTTCCAAGTCTCCACCCCATTGACGTCAATGGGAGTTTGT
TTTGGCACCAAAATCAACGGGACTTTCCAAAATGTCGTAATAACCCCGCCCCGTTGACGCAAATGGGCGG
TAGGCGTGTACGGTGGGAGGTCTATATAAGCAGAGCTCGTTTAGTGAACCGTCAGATCCTCACTCTCTTC
CGCATCGCTGTCTGCGAGGGCCAGCTGTTGGGCTCGCGGTTGAGGACAAACTCTTCGCGGTCTTTCCAGT
ACTCTTGGATCGGAAACCCGTCGGCCTCCGAACGGTACTCCGCCACCGAGGGACCTGAGCGAGTCCGCAT
CGACCGGATCGGAAAACCTCTCGAGAAAGGCGTCTAACCAGTCACAGTCGCAAGGTAGGCTGAGCACCGT
GGCGGGCGGCAGCGGGTGGCGGTCGGGGTTGTTTCTGGCGGAGGTGCTGCTGATGATGTAATTAAAGTAG
GCGGTCTTGAGACGGCGGATGGTCGAGGTGAGGTGTGGCAGGCTTGAGATCCAGCTGTTGGGGTGAGTAC
TCCCTCTCAAAAGCGGGCATTACTTCTGCGCTAAGATTGTCAGTTTCCAAAAACGAGGAGGATTTGATAT
TCACCTGGCCCGATCTGGCCATACACTTGAGTGACAATGACATCCACTTTGCCTTTCTCTCCACAGGTGT
CCACTCCCAGGTCCAAGTTTGCCACCATGGAGTTTCAGACCCAGGTACTCATGTCCCTGCTGCTCTGCAT
GTCTGGTGCGGCCGCTCCGGCTAGCGATAAGCTTGACGGCGCGCCCGACACCCCCATCTGTCTATCCACT
GGCCCCTGGATCTGCTGCCCAAACTAACTCCATGGTGACCCTGGGATGCCTGGTCAAGGGCTATTTCCCT
GAGCCAGTGACAGTGACCTGGAACTCTGGATCCCTGTCCAGCGGTGTGCACACCTTCCCAGCTGTCCTGC
AGTCTGACCTCTACACTCTGAGCAGCTCAGTGACTGTCCCCTCCAGCACCTGGCCCAGCGAGACCGTCAC
CTGCAACGTTGCCCACCCGGCCAGCAGCACCAAGGTGGACAAGAAAATTGTGCCCAGGGATTGTGGTTGT
AAGCCTTGCATATGTACAGTCCCAGAAGTATCATCTGTCTTCATCTTCCCCCCAAAGCCCAAGGATGTGC
TCACCATTACTCTGACTCCTAAGGTCACGTGTGTTGTGGTAGACATCAGCAAGGATGATCCCGAGGTCCA
GTTCAGCTGGTTTGTAGATGATGTGGAGGTGCACACAGCTCAGACGCAACCCCGGGAGGAGCAGTTCAAC
AGCACTTTCCGCTCAGTCAGTGAACTTCCCATCATGCACCAGGACTGGCTCAATGGCAAGGAGTTCAAAT
GCAGGGTCAACAGTGCAGCTTTCCCTGCCCCCATCGAGAAAACCATCTCCAAAACCAAAGGCAGACCGAA
GGCTCCACAGGTGTACACCATTCCACCTCCCAAGGAGCAGATGGCCAAGGATAAAGTCAGTCTGACCTGC
ATGATAACAGACTTCTTCCCTGAAGACATTACTGTGGAGTGGCAGTGGAATGGGCAGCCAGCGGAGAACT
ACAAGAACACTCAGCCCATCATGGACACAGATGGCTCTTACTTCGTCTACAGCAAGCTCAATGTGCAGAA
GAGCAACTGGGAGGCAGGAAATACTTTCACCTGCTCTGTGTTACATGAGGGCCTGCACAACCACCATACT
GAGAAGAGCCTCTCCCACTCTCCTGGTAAATCCGGCTCCGATTACAAGGATGACGATGACAAGTAAATCT
AGACACGTGATTAATTAAGGATCCCCCGACCTCGACCTCTGGCTAATAAAGGAAATTTATTTTCATTGCA
ATAGTGTGTTGGAATTTTTTGTGTCTCTCACTCGGAAGGACATATGGGAGGGCAAATCATTTGGTCGAGA
TCCCTCGGAGATCTCTAGCTAGAGGATCGATCCCCGCCCCGGACGAACTAAACCTGACTACGACATCTCT
GCCCCTTCTTCGCGGGGCAGTGCATGTAATCCCTTCAGTTGGTTGGTACAACTTGCCAACTGGGCCCTGT
TCCACATGTGACACGGGGGGGGACCAAACACAAAGGGGTTCTCTGACTGTAGTTGACATCCTTATAAATG
GATGTGCACATTTGCCAACACTGAGTGGCTTTCATCCTGGAGCAGACTTTGCAGTCTGTGGACTGCAACA
CAACATTGCCTTTATGTGTAACTCTTGGCTGAAGCTCTTACACCAATGCTGGGGGACATGTACCTCCCAG
GGGCCCAGGAAGACTACGGGAGGCTACACCAACGTCAATCAGAGGGGCCTGTGTAGCTACCGATAAGCGG
ACCCTCAAGAGGGCATTAGCAATAGTGTTTATAAGGCCCCCTTGTTAACCCTAAACGGGTAGCATATGCT
TCCCGGGTAGTAGTATATACTATCCAGACTAACCCTAATTCAATAGCATATGTTACCCAACGGGAAGCAT
ATGCTATCGAATTAGGGTTAGTAAAAGGGTCCTAAGGAACAGCGATATCTCCCACCCCATGAGCTGTCAC
GGTTTTATTTACATGGGGTCAGGATTCCACGAGGGTAGTGAACCATTTTAGTCACAAGGGCAGTGGCTGA
AGATCAAGGAGCGGGCAGTGAACTCTCCTGAATCTTCGCCTGCTTCTTCATTCTCCTTCGTTTAGCTAAT
AGAATAACTGCTGAGTTGTGAACAGTAAGGTGTATGTGAGGTGCTCGAAAACAAGGTTTCAGGTGACGCC
CCCAGAATAAAATTTGGACGGGGGGTTCAGTGGTGGCATTGTGCTATGACACCAATATAACCCTCACAAA
CCCCTTGGGCAATAAATACTAGTGTAGGAATGAAACATTCTGAATATCTTTAACAATAGAAATCCATGGG
GTGGGGACAAGCCGTAAAGACTGGATGTCCATCTCACACGAATTTATGGCTATGGGCAACACATAATCCT
AGTGCAATATGATACTGGGGTTATTAAGATGTGTCCCAGGCAGGGACCAAGACAGGTGAACCATGTTGTT
ACACTCTATTTGTAACAAGGGGAAAGAGAGTGGACGCCGACAGCAGCGGACTCCACTGGTTGTCTCTAAC
ACCCCCGAAAATTAAACGGGGCTCCACGCCAATGGGGCCCATAAACAAAGACAAGTGGCCACTCTTTTTT
TTGAAATTGTGGAGTGGGGGCACGCGTCAGCCCCCACACGCCGCCCTGCGGTTTTGGACTGTAAAATAAG
GGTGTAATAACTTGGCTGATTGTAACCCCGCTAACCACTGCGGTCAAACCACTTGCCCACAAAACCACTA
ATGGCACCCCGGGGAATACCTGCATAAGTAGGTGGGCGGGCCAAGATAGGGGCGCGATTGCTGCGATCTG
GAGGACAAATTACACACACTTGCGCCTGAGCGCCAAGCACAGGGTTGTTGGTCCTCATATTCACGAGGTC
GCTGAGAGCACGGTGGGCTAATGTTGCCATGGGTAGCATATACTACCCAAATATCTGGATAGCATATGCT
ATCCTAATCTATATCTGGGTAGCATAGGCTATCCTAATCTATATCTGGGTAGCATATGCTATCCTAATCT
ATATCTGGGTAGTATATGCTATCCTAATTTATATCTGGGTAGCATAGGCTATCCTAATCTATATCTGGGT
AGCATATGCTATCCTAATCTATATCTGGGTAGTATATGCTATCCTAATCTGTATCCGGGTAGCATATGCT
ATCCTAATAGAGATTAGGGTAGTATATGCTATCCTAATTTATATCTGGGTAGCATATACTACCCAAATAT
CTGGATAGCATATGCTATCCTAATCTATATCTGGGTAGCATATGCTATCCTAATCTATATCTGGGTAGCA
TAGGCTATCCTAATCTATATCTGGGTAGCATATGCTATCCTAATCTATATCTGGGTAGTATATGCTATCC
TAATTTATATCTGGGTAGCATAGGCTATCCTAATCTATATCTGGGTAGCATATGCTATCCTAATCTATAT
CTGGGTAGTATATGCTATCCTAATCTGTATCCGGGTAGCATATGCTATCCTCATGATAAGCTGTCAAACA
TGAGAATTTTCTTGAAGACGAAAGGGCCTCGTGATACGCCTATTTTTATAGGTTAATGTCATGATAATAA
TGGTTTCTTAGACGTCAGGTGGCACTTTTCGGGGAAATGTGCGCGGAACCCCTATTTGTTTATTTTTCTA
AATACATTCAAATATGTATCCGCTCATGAGACAATAACCCTGATAAATGCTTCAATAATATTGAAAAAGG
AAGAGTATGAGTATTCAACATTTCCGTGTCGCCCTTATTCCCTTTTTTGCGGCATTTTGCCTTCCTGTTT
TTGCTCACCCAGAAACGCTGGTGAAAGTAAAAGATGCTGAAGATCAGTTGGGTGCACGAGTGGGTTACAT
CGAACTGGATCTCAACAGCGGTAAGATCCTTGAGAGTTTTCGCCCCGAAGAACGTTTTCCAATGATGAGC
ACTTTTAAAGTTCTGCTATGTGGCGCGGTATTATCCCGTGTTGACGCCGGGCAAGAGCAACTCGGTCGCC
GCATACACTATTCTCAGAATGACTTGGTTGAGTACTCACCAGTCACAGAAAAGCATCTTACGGATGGCAT
GACAGTAAGAGAATTATGCAGTGCTGCCATAACCATGAGTGATAACACTGCGGCCAACTTACTTCTGACA
ACGATCGGAGGACCGAAGGAGCTAACCGCTTTTTTGCACAACATGGGGGATCATGTAACTCGCCTTGATC
GTTGGGAACCGGAGCTGAATGAAGCCATACCAAACGACGAGCGTGACACCACGATGCCTGCAGCAATGGC
AACAACGTTGCGCAAACTATTAACTGGCGAACTACTTACTCTAGCTTCCCGGCAACAATTAATAGACTGG
ATGGAGGCGGATAAAGTTGCAGGACCACTTCTGCGCTCGGCCCTTCCGGCTGGCTGGTTTATTGCTGATA
AATCTGGAGCCGGTGAGCGTGGGTCTCGCGGTATCATTGCAGCACTGGGGCCAGATGGTAAGCCCTCCCG
TATCGTAGTTATCTACACGACGGGGAGTCAGGCAACTATGGATGAACGAAATAGACAGATCGCTGAGATA
GGTGCCTCACTGATTAAGCATTGGTAACTGTCAGACCAAGTTTACTCATATATACTTTAGATTGATTTAA
AACTTCATTTTTAATTTAAAAGGATCTAGGTGAAGATCCTTTTTGATAATCTCATGACCAAAATCCCTTA
ACGTGAGTTTTCGTTCCACTGAGCGTCAGACCCCGTAGAAAAGATCAAAGGATCTTCTTGAGATCCTTTT
TTTCTGCGCGTAATCTGCTGCTTGCAAACAAAAAAACCACCGCTACCAGCGGTGGTTTGTTTGCCGGATC
AAGAGCTACCAACTCTTTTTCCGAAGGTAACTGGCTTCAGCAGAGCGCAGATACCAAATACTGTTCTTCT
AGTGTAGCCGTAGTTAGGCCACCACTTCAAGAACTCTGTAGCACCGCCTACATACCTCGCTCTGCTAATC
CTGTTACCAGTGGCTGCTGCCAGTGGCGATAAGTCGTGTCTTACCGGGTTGGACTCAAGACGATAGTTAC
CGGATAAGGCGCAGCGGTCGGGCTGAACGGGGGGTTCGTGCACACAGCCCAGCTTGGAGCGAACGACCTA
CACCGAACTGAGATACCTACAGCGTGAGCTATGAGAAAGCGCCACGCTTCCCGAAGGGAGAAAGGCGGAC
AGGTATCCGGTAAGCGGCAGGGTCGGAACAGGAGAGCGCACGAGGGAGCTTCCAGGGGGAAACGCCTGGT
ATCTTTATAGTCCTGTCGGGTTTCGCCACCTCTGACTTGAGCGTCGATTTTTGTGATGCTCGTCAGGGGG
GCGGAGCCTATGGAAAAACGCCAGCAACGCGGCCTTTTTACGGTTCCTGGCCTTTTGCTGGCCTTTTGCT
CACATGTTCTTTCCTGCGTTATCCCCTGATTCTGTGGATAACCGTATTACCGCCTTTGAGTGAGCTGATA
CCGCTCGCCGCAGCCGAACGACCGAGCGCAGCGAGTCAGTGAGCGAGGAAGCGGAAGAGCGCCCAATACG
CAAACCGCCTCTCCCCGCGCGTTGGCCGATTCATTAATGCAGCTGGCACGACAGGTTTCCCGACTGGAAA
GCGGGCAGTGAGCGCAACGCAATTAATGTGAGTTAGCTCACTCATTAGGCACCCCAGGCTTTACACTTTA
TGCTTCCGGCTCGTATGTTGTGTGGAATTGTGAGCGGATAACAATTTCACACAGGAAACAGCTATGACCA
TGATTACGCCAAGCTCTAGCTAGAGGTCGACCAATTCTCATGTTTGACAGCTTATCATCGCAGATCCGGG
CAACGTTGTTGCCATTGCTGCAGGCGCAGAACTGGTAGGTATGGA
Features (pLannotate 1.2.2; 19 found; start..end, strand, type, name):
    154..533     +  enhancer       CMV enhancer: human cytomegalovirus immediate early enhancer
    535..734     +  promoter       CMV promoter: human cytomegalovirus (CMV) immediate early promoter
    802..840     +  misc_feature   Ad SA (fragment): adenovirus major late transcript splice acceptor (Friedrich and Soriano, 1991)
    873..1082    -  CDS            PTP (fragment): TERM_ADE02 - Experimental evidence at protein level: Swiss-Prot protein existence level 1. Protein covalently bound to the viral DNA that acts as a primer for viral genomic replication by DNA strand displacement. Assembles on the viral origin of replication in an initiation complex with viral polymerase, DBP, host NFIA and host POU2F1/OCT1. During initiation, the polymerase covalently couples the first dCTP with Ser- 580 of pTP. The terminal protein stimulates the template activity over 20 fold compared to protein-free templates. Neo-synthesized viral genomes are linked to two preterminal prot
   1113..1202    +  intron         chimeric intron (fragment): chimera between introns from adenovirus and immunoglobulin heavy chain genes
   1221..1267    +  CDS            IgH signal sequence (fragment): signal sequence from the mouse immunoglobulin heavy chain variable region
   1369..2340    +  CDS            Ighg1: IGHG1_MOUSE - Also known as Igh-4. Experimental evidence at protein level: Swiss-Prot protein existence level 1. From Mus musculus (Mouse).
   2350..2373    +  CDS            FLAG: FLAG® epitope tag, followed by an enterokinase cleavage site
   2425..2480    +  polyA_signal   β-globin poly(A) signal: rabbit β-globin polyadenylation signal (Gil and Proudfoot, 1987)
   2994..4675    -  rep_origin     oriP (fragment): Epstein-Barr virus oriP replication origin (Yates et al., 2000)
   4802..4906    +  promoter       AmpR promoter: bla
   4907..5767    +  CDS            AmpR: β-lactamase; bla; confers resistance to ampicillin, carbenicillin, and related antibiotics
   5938..6526    +  rep_origin     ori: high-copy-number ColE1/pMB1/pBR322/pUC origin of replication
   6709..6801    +  CDS            lacI (fragment): lac repressor; lacI; The lac repressor binds to the lac operator to inhibit transcription in E. coli. This inhibition can be relieved by adding lactose or isopropyl-β-D-thiogalactopyranoside (IPTG).
   6814..6835    +  protein_bind   CAP binding site: CAP binding activates transcription in the presence of cAMP. E. coli catabolite activator protein
   6850..6880    +  promoter       lac promoter: promoter for the E. coli lac operon
   6888..6904    +  protein_bind   lac operator: The lac repressor binds to the lac operator to inhibit transcription in E. coli. This inhibition can be relieved by adding lactose or isopropyl-β-D-thiogalactopyranoside (IPTG). lac repressor encoded by lacI
   6974..6990    +  promoter       tet promoter (fragment): E. coli promoter for tetracycline efflux protein gene
   7000..7025    -  CDS            bla(M) (fragment): β-lactamase lacking the signal sequence; bla(M); allows cytosolic expression of β-lactamase
