[The description below was written by a language model from this plasmid's Addgene catalogue record and pLannotate feature annotations shown in this document.]
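Description:
pVk7-33G1-Flag is an empty mammalian expression backbone built on pTT3, intended for producing recombinant mouse antibodies that carry a C-terminal FLAG tag. It is propagated in E. coli through a high-copy ColE1/pUC-type origin with ampicillin selection (AmpR under its own bla promoter). A fragment of the Epstein-Barr virus oriP is also present; this element supports episomal maintenance in cells that supply EBNA1, which suits pTT-type vectors to transient expression in such lines. No mammalian selection marker is annotated.

The expression cassette is driven by the CMV immediate early enhancer and promoter, followed by adenovirus-derived leader, splice and chimeric intron fragments that are part of the pTT3 design and improve transcript processing. The short reverse-strand match to adenoviral terminal protein is most likely a by-product of these adenoviral sequences rather than a functional gene. Downstream lie a secretion signal, the mouse IgG1 (Ighg1) heavy chain constant region, a FLAG epitope and a rabbit β-globin polyadenylation signal. The catalogue describes the leader as a Kozak sequence plus the Vkappa 7-33 leader, whereas the automated annotation labels it a partial IgH signal sequence. A gap of about 100 nt between the leader and the constant region is presumably where the variable-region sequences are inserted by restriction cloning, although the record does not name the sites.

The backbone modification field also mentions a monobiotinylation site, linker and 6His tag, but none of these appears in the feature table, which shows only FLAG. That text may have been carried over from a related vector. The annotated sequence (7,045 nt) is longer than the listed backbone size, consistent with the added antibody elements. The remaining lac and tet promoter fragments are cloning-vector remnants.
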