Addgene plasmid #58950: pVk7-33G1-Flag
Purpose: (Empty Backbone) backbone for mouse recombinant antibody with added C-terminal FLAG tag
Depositing lab: Gavin Wright. Depositing organization: Wellcome Sanger Institute. Publication: A panel of recombinant monoclonal antibodies against zebrafish neural receptors and secreted proteins suitable for wholemount immunostaining. Staudt N, Muller-Sienerth N, Fane-Dremucheva A, Yusaf SP, Millrine D, Wright GJ. Biochem Biophys Res Commun. 2015 Jan 2;456(1):527-33. doi: 10.1016/j.bbrc.2014.11.123. Epub 2014 Dec 6. PubMed 25490391.
Backbone
  Vector backbone: pTT3
  Backbone manufacturer: Yves Durocher, NRC
  Backbone size (bp): 5925
  Modifications to backbone: Kozak and leader of Vkappa 7-33, Gamma1 heavy constant region, C-terminal addition of monobiotinylation site, linker sequence and 6His
  Vector type: Mammalian Expression
  Promoter: CMV
  Tag / fusion protein: FLAG tag (DYKDDDDK) (C terminal on backbone)
Growth in bacteria
  Bacterial resistance: Ampicillin, 100 μg/mL
  Growth temperature: 37°C
  Growth strain: DH5alpha
  Copy number: Unknown
Gene/Insert
  Cloning method: Restriction Enzyme
  Sequencing primers: 5′ M13 rev
Resource information
  A portion of this plasmid was derived from a plasmid made by: pTT3 was obtained from Yves Durocher, National Research Council of Canada-Biotechnology Research Institute
Terms and licenses: Academic/Nonprofit Terms; Industry Terms: Not Available to Industry
How to cite: pVk7-33G1-Flag was a gift from Gavin Wright (Addgene plasmid # 58950 ; http://n2t.net/addgene:58950 ; RRID:Addgene_58950)
