>Addgene plasmid #58950 | pVk7-33G1-Flag | addgene partial sequence | sequence record 94271 | pMT2-F 5'-TTGCCTTTCTCTCCACAGGT-3'
AGACCCAGGTACTCATGTCCCTGCTGCTCTGCATGTCTGGTGCGGCCGCTCCGGCTAGCGATAAGCTTGA
CGGCGCGCCCGACACCCCCATCTGTCTATCCACTGGCCCCTGGATCTGCTGCCCAAACTAACTCCATGGT
GACCCTGGGATGCCTGGTCAAGGGCTATTTCCCTGAGCCAGTGACAGTGACCTGGAACTCTGGATCCCTG
TCCAGCGGTGTGCACACCTTCCCAGCTGTCCTGCAGTCTGACCTCTACACTCTGAGCAGCTCAGTGACTG
TCCCCTCCAGCACCTGGCCCAGCGAGACCGTCACCTGCAACGTTGCCCACCCGGCCAGCAGCACCAAGGT
GGACAAGAAAATTGTGCCCAGGGATTGTGGTTGTAAGCCTTGCATATGTACAGTCCCAGAAGTATCATCT
GTCTTCATCTTCCCCCCAAAGCCCAAGGATGTGCTCACCATTACTCTGACTCCTAAGGTCACGTGTGTTG
TGGTAGACATCAGCAAGGATGATCCCGAGGTCCAGTTCAGCTGGTTTGTAGATGATGTGGAGGTGCACAC
AGCTCAGACGCAACCCCGGGAGGAGCAGTTCAACAGCACTTTCCGCTCAGTCAGTGAACTTCCCATCATG
CACCAGGACTGGCTCAATGGCAAGGAGTTCAAATGCAGGGTCAACAGTGCAGCTTTCCCTGCCCCCATCG
AGAAAACCATCTCCAAAACCAAAGGCAGACCGAAGGCTCCACAGGTGTACACCATTCCACCTCCCAAGGA
GCAGATGGCCAAGGATAAAGTCAGTCTGACCTGCATGATAACAGACTTCTTCCCTGAAGACATTACTGTG
GAGTGGCAGTGGAATGGGCAGCCAGCGG
