>Addgene plasmid #58950 | pVk7-33G1-Flag | addgene partial sequence | sequence record 94277 | rb_glob_PA_term-R 5'-CCCATATGTCCTTCCGAGTG-3'
ATAAATTTCCTTTATTAGCCAGAGGTCGAGGTCGGGGGATCCTTAATTAATCACGTGTCTAGATTTACTT
GTCATCGTCATCCTTGTAATCGGAGCCGGATTTACCAGGAGAGTGGGAGAGGCTCTTCTCAGTATGGTGG
TTGTGCAGGCCCTCATGTAACACAGAGCAGGTGAAAGTATTTCCTGCCTCCCAGTTGCTCTTCTGCACAT
TGAGCTTGCTGTAGACGAAGTAAGAGCCATCTGTGTCCATGATGGGCTGAGTGTTCTTGTAGTTCTCCGC
TGGCTGCCCATTCCACTGCCACTCCACAGTAATGTCTTCAGGGAAGAAGTCTGTTATCATGCAGGTCAGA
CTGACTTTATCCTTGGCCATCTGCTCCTTGGGAGGTGGAATGGTGTACACCTGTGGAGCCTTCGGTCTGC
CTTTGGTTTTGGAGATGGTTTTCTCGATGGGGGCAGGGAAAGCTGCACTGTTGACCCTGCATTTGAACTC
CTTGCCATTGAGCCAGTCCTGGTGCATGATGGGAAGTTCACTGACTGAGCGGAAAGTGCTGTTGAACTGC
TCCTCCCGGGGTTGCGTCTGAGCTGTGTGCACCTCCACATCATCTACAAACCAGCTGAACTGGACCTCGG
GATCATCCTTGCTGATGTCTACCACAACACACGTGACCTTAGGAGTCAGAGTAATGGTGAGCACATCCTT
GGGCTTTGGGGG
